Addgene plasmid #192467: pEThT-RvCAHS8
Purpose: Bacterial expression of RvCAHS8
Depositing lab: Takekazu Kunieda. Depositing organization: The University of Tokyo. Publication: Stress-dependent cell stiffening by tardigrade tolerance proteins that reversibly form a filamentous network and gel. Tanaka A, Nakano T, Watanabe K, Masuda K, Honda G, Kamata S, Yasui R, Kozuka-Hata H, Watanabe C, Chinen T, Kitagawa D, Sawai S, Oyama M, Yanagisawa M, Kunieda T. PLoS Biol. 2022 Sep 6;20(9):e3001780. doi: 10.1371/journal.pbio.3001780. eCollection 2022 Sep. PubMed 36067153.
Backbone
  Vector backbone: pEThT
  Backbone manufacturer: Modified from pET-22b(+) [Park J-M, et al (2002) Biochem Biophys Res Commun 291, 23-28.]
  Backbone size w/o insert (bp): 6128
  Total vector size (bp): 6141
  Vector type: Bacterial Expression
Growth in bacteria
  Bacterial resistance: Ampicillin, 100 μg/mL
  Growth temperature: 37°C
  Growth strain: DH5alpha
  Copy number: Unknown
Gene/Insert
  Gene/Insert name: CAHS8 (alt name: RvCAHS8)
  Species: Ramazzottius varieornatus
  Insert size (bp): 669
  Promoter: T7
  Tag / fusion protein: His6 (N terminal on backbone)
  Cloning method: Gibson Cloning
  Sequencing primers: 5′ T7
Terms and licenses: Academic/Nonprofit Terms; Industry Terms: Not Available to Industry
How to cite: pEThT-RvCAHS8 was a gift from Takekazu Kunieda (Addgene plasmid # 192467 ; http://n2t.net/addgene:192467 ; RRID:Addgene_192467)
