[The description below was written by a language model from this plasmid's Addgene catalogue record and pLannotate feature annotations shown in this document.]
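Description:
pEThT-RvCAHS8 is a bacterial expression plasmid for producing CAHS8, a cytoplasmic abundant heat-soluble protein from the tardigrade Ramazzottius varieornatus, in E. coli. The backbone, pEThT, is a modified derivative of pET-22b(+). It carries a ColE1/pBR322-type origin together with rop and the bom region, an f1 origin, and a β-lactamase gene for ampicillin selection. Short tetracycline-resistance fragments flanking the lacI region are non-functional pBR322 remnants.

Expression follows the standard pET arrangement. A T7 promoter with an adjacent lac operator and the phage T7 gene 10 ribosome binding site drives the open reading frame, and the plasmid-borne lacI gene supplies repressor, so transcription needs a host providing T7 RNA polymerase and is induced with IPTG. The reading frame begins with a backbone-encoded N-terminal 6xHis tag for metal-affinity purification, followed by the CAHS8 coding sequence, which was inserted by Gibson cloning. The automated annotation labels this region as a fragment of the related paralogue CAHS2, which most likely reflects family similarity rather than a different insert.

Downstream of the insert, the table also detects a GST coding sequence, a further His stretch and a fragment of a T7 gene 10B solubility tag ahead of the T7 terminator. The catalogue entry lists only the N-terminal His tag, so these are probably untranslated backbone leftovers lying beyond the insert's stop codon, although the record does not confirm this. The sequenced plasmid is 6,793 nt, larger than the catalogue's total of 6,141 bp and consistent with the listed backbone plus insert. The recombinant protein is presumably intended for in vitro study of stress-dependent, reversible filament and gel formation by tardigrade tolerance proteins.
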