Features (pLannotate 1.2.2; 22 found; start..end, strand, type, name):
      7..24      +  CDS            6xHis: 6xHis affinity tag
    118..660     +  CDS            CAHS2 (fragment): CAHS2_RAMVA - Experimental evidence at protein level: Swiss-Prot protein existence level 1. Cytoplasmic heat soluble protein acting as a molecular shield in water-deficient condition (PubMed:22937162). Tardigrade-specific intrinsically disordered proteins (TDPs) are essential for desiccation tolerance by forming non-crystalline amorphous solids upon desiccation, and this vitrified state mirrors their protective capabilities (By similarity). From Ramazzottius varieornatus (Water bear) (Tardigrade).
    700..722     +  misc_feature   MCS (fragment): pBluescript multiple cloning site
    780..1433    +  CDS            GST: glutathione S-transferase from Schistosoma japonicum
   1440..1457    +  CDS            9xHis (fragment): 9xHis affinity tag
   1467..1516    +  CDS            SET1 (fragment): solubility-enhancement tag derived from T7 phage gene 10B
   1524..1571    +  terminator     T7 terminator: transcription terminator for bacteriophage T7 RNA polymerase
   1608..2036    +  rep_origin     f1 ori (sequence partly withheld): f1 bacteriophage origin of replication; arrow indicates direction of (+) strand synthesis
   2089..2193    +  promoter       AmpR promoter: bla
   2194..3054    +  CDS            AmpR: β-lactamase; bla; confers resistance to ampicillin, carbenicillin, and related antibiotics
   3225..3813    +  rep_origin     ori: high-copy-number ColE1/pMB1/pBR322/pUC origin of replication
   3999..4138    -  misc_feature   bom: basis of mobility region from pBR322
   4240..4431    -  CDS            rop: Rop protein, which maintains plasmids at low copy number; rop
   4448..4828    +  CDS            YPB1_ECOLX: Protein predicted: Swiss-Prot protein existence level 4. From Escherichia coli.
   4900..5191    -  CDS            TcR (fragment): tetracycline efflux protein; tet; confers resistance to tetracycline
   5206..5227    -  protein_bind   CAP binding site: CAP binding activates transcription in the presence of cAMP. E. coli catabolite activator protein
   5240..6322    -  CDS            lacI: lac repressor; lacI; The lac repressor binds to the lac operator to inhibit transcription in E. coli. This inhibition can be relieved by adding lactose or isopropyl-β-D-thiogalactopyranoside (IPTG).
   6323..6400    -  promoter       lacI promoter: lacI
   6408..6687    -  CDS            TcR (fragment): tetracycline efflux protein; tet; confers resistance to tetracycline
   6709..6727    +  promoter       T7 promoter: promoter for bacteriophage T7 RNA polymerase
   6728..6752    +  protein_bind   lac operator: The lac repressor binds to the lac operator to inhibit transcription in E. coli. This inhibition can be relieved by adding lactose or isopropyl-β-D-thiogalactopyranoside (IPTG). lac repressor encoded by lacI
   6767..6789    +  RBS            RBS: efficient ribosome binding site from bacteriophage T7 gene 10 (Olins and Rangwala, 1989)
>Addgene plasmid #192467 | pEThT-RvCAHS8 | addgene full sequence | sequence record 378560 | Addgene NGS Result
CATATGCACCATCACCATCACCATGGATCAATGTCTCAGCGAGCTTCGGAACACTCATCATCCAGCCACC
AGTCGTCTGGCCAGTCTGGACAGTCGAGCCAGCACGTCCAAGAGCAGAACACCAGCTACACACACACCGA
TGTCCGCACCAACGTTCCCAATGTCCCTCCTCCAGTCATCTCGACCAGCGCTGCTGGTCTCAGTGAGCAG
ATGGTCGGTCAAGGTTTCACCGCCTCGGCTGCGCGAGTCTCCGGCCAGTCCACCGAAGCCCATGTCCAAA
TGACCCCTGAGATGGAAGCCGAGGCCCGCAAGGACCGCGAACGATACGAGCGCGAACTGGAAGCCATCAA
CCAACGCCACCAGAAGGATATTGAAGGCAAGACCGAGGCTTACCGAAAGCAAGCCGAAGCTGAGGCGGAA
CGTCTTCGACGGGAACTAGAGAAGCAACATCAACGAGACGTTGAGTTCCGCAAGTCCCTGGTTCAAGGGA
CAATCGACAACCAGAAGAAACAGGTTGAGCTGGAGGCTATGATGGCCAAGCGCGAGTTGGACCGAGAAGC
CAAGCTGGCTCAAGATGCTCTCGAGAAGAGCAAAATGGCCACCGATGCTCAAGTCACGTTCGAGTCAGCA
GTAGGCCACACGATTTCTGGTAGCACCACCGTGTCCCAGTCCGAGAAAGTATCCCAGTCCAAGAAGTAAA
ATTCGATATCAAGCTTATCGATGCTAGCACTAGTCCTAGGCTGGTTCCGCGTGGGTCCGAGAACCTGTAC
TTCCAGGGCTCCCCTATACTAGGTTATTGGAAAATTAAGGGCCTTGTGCAACCCACTCGACTTCTTTTGG
AATATCTTGAAGAAAAATATGAAGAGCATTTGTATGAGCGCGATGAAGGTGATAAATGGCGAAACAAAAA
GTTTGAATTGGGTTTGGAGTTTCCCAATCTTCCTTATTATATTGATGGTGATGTTAAATTAACACAGTCT
ATGGCCATCATACGTTATATAGCTGACAAGCACAACATGTTGGGTGGTTGTCCAAAAGAGCGTGCAGAGA
TTTCAATGCTTGAAGGAGCGGTTTTGGATATTAGATACGGTGTTTCGAGAATTGCATATAGTAAAGACTT
TGAAACTCTCAAAGTTGATTTTCTTAGCAAGCTACCTGAAATGCTGAAAATGTTCGAAGATCGTTTATGT
CATAAAACATATTTAAATGGTGATCATGTAACCCATCCTGACTTCATGTTGTATGACGCTCTTGATGTTG
TTTTATACATGGACCCAATGTGCCTGGATGCGTTCCCAAAATTAGTTTGTTTTAAAAAACGTATTGAAGC
TATCCCACAAATTGATAAGTACTTGAAATCCAGCAAGTATATAGCATGGCCTTTGCAGGGCTGGCAAGCC
ACGTTTGGTGGTGGCGACCATCCTCCAAAATAACTCGAGCACCACCACCACCACCACTGAGATCCGGCTG
CTAACAAAGCCCGAAAGGAAGCTGAGTTGGCTGCTGCCACCGCTGAGCAATAACTAGCATAACCCCTTGG
GGCCTCTAAACGGGTCTTGAGGGGTTTTTTGCTGAAAGGAGGAACTATATCCGGATTGGCGAATGGG
[124 nt withheld, positions 1608-1731]
C
[91 nt withheld, positions 1733-1823]
A
[49 nt withheld, positions 1825-1873]
CCTTTGACGTTGGAGTCCACGTTCTTT
[37 nt withheld, positions 1901-1937]
ACCCTATCTCGGTCTATTCTTTTGATTTATAAGGGATTTTGCCGATTTCGGCCTATTGGTTAAAAAATGA
GCTGATTTAACAAAAATTTAACGCGAATTTTAACAAAATATTAACGCTTACAATTTAGGTGGCACTTTTC
GGGGAAATGTGCGCGGAACCCCTATTTGTTTATTTTTCTAAATACATTCAAATATGTATCCGCTCATGAG
ACAATAACCCTGATAAATGCTTCAATAATATTGAAAAAGGAAGAGTATGAGTATTCAACATTTCCGTGTC
GCCCTTATTCCCTTTTTTGCGGCATTTTGCCTTCCTGTTTTTGCTCACCCAGAAACGCTGGTGAAAGTAA
AAGATGCTGAAGATCAGTTGGGTGCACGAGTGGGTTACATCGAACTGGATCTCAACAGCGGTAAGATCCT
TGAGAGTTTTCGCCCCGAAGAACGTTTTCCAATGATGAGCACTTTTAAAGTTCTGCTATGTGGCGCGGTA
TTATCCCGTATTGACGCCGGGCAAGAGCAACTCGGTCGCCGCATACACTATTCTCAGAATGACTTGGTTG
AGTACTCACCAGTCACAGAAAAGCATCTTACGGATGGCATGACAGTAAGAGAATTATGCAGTGCTGCCAT
AACCATGAGTGATAACACTGCGGCCAACTTACTTCTGACAACGATCGGAGGACCGAAGGAGCTAACCGCT
TTTTTGCACAACATGGGGGATCATGTAACTCGCCTTGATCGTTGGGAACCGGAGCTGAATGAAGCCATAC
CAAACGACGAGCGTGACACCACGATGCCTGCAGCAATGGCAACAACGTTGCGCAAACTATTAACTGGCGA
ACTACTTACTCTAGCTTCCCGGCAACAATTAATAGACTGGATGGAGGCGGATAAAGTTGCAGGACCACTT
CTGCGCTCGGCCCTTCCGGCTGGCTGGTTTATTGCTGATAAATCTGGAGCCGGTGAGCGTGGGTCTCGCG
GTATCATTGCAGCACTGGGGCCAGATGGTAAGCCCTCCCGTATCGTAGTTATCTACACGACGGGGAGTCA
GGCAACTATGGATGAACGAAATAGACAGATCGCTGAGATAGGTGCCTCACTGATTAAGCATTGGTAACTG
TCAGACCAAGTTTACTCATATATACTTTAGATTGATTTAAAACTTCATTTTTAATTTAAAAGGATCTAGG
TGAAGATCCTTTTTGATAATCTCATGACCAAAATCCCTTAACGTGAGTTTTCGTTCCACTGAGCGTCAGA
CCCCGTAGAAAAGATCAAAGGATCTTCTTGAGATCCTTTTTTTCTGCGCGTAATCTGCTGCTTGCAAACA
AAAAAACCACCGCTACCAGCGGTGGTTTGTTTGCCGGATCAAGAGCTACCAACTCTTTTTCCGAAGGTAA
CTGGCTTCAGCAGAGCGCAGATACCAAATACTGTCCTTCTAGTGTAGCCGTAGTTAGGCCACCACTTCAA
GAACTCTGTAGCACCGCCTACATACCTCGCTCTGCTAATCCTGTTACCAGTGGCTGCTGCCAGTGGCGAT
AAGTCGTGTCTTACCGGGTTGGACTCAAGACGATAGTTACCGGATAAGGCGCAGCGGTCGGGCTGAACGG
GGGGTTCGTGCACACAGCCCAGCTTGGAGCGAACGACCTACACCGAACTGAGATACCTACAGCGTGAGCT
ATGAGAAAGCGCCACGCTTCCCGAAGGGAGAAAGGCGGACAGGTATCCGGTAAGCGGCAGGGTCGGAACA
GGAGAGCGCACGAGGGAGCTTCCAGGGGGAAACGCCTGGTATCTTTATAGTCCTGTCGGGTTTCGCCACC
TCTGACTTGAGCGTCGATTTTTGTGATGCTCGTCAGGGGGGCGGAGCCTATGGAAAAACGCCAGCAACGC
GGCCTTTTTACGGTTCCTGGCCTTTTGCTGGCCTTTTGCTCACATGTTCTTTCCTGCGTTATCCCCTGAT
TCTGTGGATAACCGTATTACCGCCTTTGAGTGAGCTGATACCGCTCGCCGCAGCCGAACGACCGAGCGCA
GCGAGTCAGTGAGCGAGGAAGCGGAAGAGCGCCTGATGCGGTATTTTCTCCTTACGCATCTGTGCGGTAT
TTCACACCGCAATGGTGCACTCTCAGTACAATCTGCTCTGATGCCGCATAGTTAAGCCAGTATACACTCC
GCTATCGCTACGTGACTGGGTCATGGCTGCGCCCCGACACCCGCCAACACCCGCTGACGCGCCCTGACGG
GCTTGTCTGCTCCCGGCATCCGCTTACAGACAAGCTGTGACCGTCTCCGGGAGCTGCATGTGTCAGAGGT
TTTCACCGTCATCACCGAAACGCGCGAGGCAGCTGCGGTAAAGCTCATCAGCGTGGTCGTGAAGCGATTC
ACAGATGTCTGCCTGTTCATCCGCGTCCAGCTCGTTGAGTTTCTCCAGAAGCGTTAATGTCTGGCTTCTG
ATAAAGCGGGCCATGTTAAGGGCGGTTTTTTCCTGTTTGGTCACTGATGCCTCCGTGTAAGGGGGATTTC
TGTTCATGGGGGTAATGATACCGATGAAACGAGAGAGGATGCTCACGATACGGGTTACTGATGATGAACA
TGCCCGGTTACTGGAACGTTGTGAGGGTAAACAACTGGCGGTATGGATGCGGCGGGACCAGAGAAAAATC
ACTCAGGGTCAATGCCAGCGCTTCGTTAATACAGATGTAGGTGTTCCACAGGGTAGCCAGCAGCATCCTG
CGATGCAGATCCGGAACATAATGGTGCAGGGCGCTGACTTCCGCGTTTCCAGACTTTACGAAACACGGAA
ACCGAAGACCATTCATGTTGTTGCTCAGGTCGCAGACGTTTTGCAGCAGCAGTCGCTTCACGTTCGCTCG
CGTATCGGTGATTCATTCTGCTAACCAGTAAGGCAACCCCGCCAGCCTAGCCGGGTCCTCAACGACAGGA
GCACGATCATGCGCACCCGTGGGGCCGCCATGCCGGCGATAATGGCCTGCTTCTCGCCGAAACGTTTGGT
GGCGGGACCAGTGACGAAGGCTTGAGCGAGGGCGTGCAAGATTCCGAATACCGCAAGCGACAGGCCGATC
ATCGTCGCGCTCCAGCGAAAGCGGTCCTCGCCGAAAATGACCCAGAGCGCTGCCGGCACCTGTCCTACGA
GTTGCATGATAAAGAAGACAGTCATAAGTGCGGCGACGATAGTCATGCCCCGCGCCCACCGGAAGGAGCT
GACTGGGTTGAAGGCTCTCAAGGGCATCGGTCGAGATCCCGGTGCCTAATGAGTGAGCTAACTTACATTA
ATTGCGTTGCGCTCACTGCCCGCTTTCCAGTCGGGAAACCTGTCGTGCCAGCTGCATTAATGAATCGGCC
AACGCGCGGGGAGAGGCGGTTTGCGTATTGGGCGCCAGGGTGGTTTTTCTTTTCACCAGTGAGACGGGCA
ACAGCTGATTGCCCTTCACCGCCTGGCCCTGAGAGAGTTGCAGCAAGCGGTCCACGCTGGTTTGCCCCAG
CAGGCGAAAATCCTGTTTGATGGTGGTTAACGGCGGGATATAACATGAGCTGTCTTCGGTATCGTCGTAT
CCCACTACCGAGATATCCGCACCAACGCGCAGCCCGGACTCGGTAATGGCGCGCATTGCGCCCAGCGCCA
TCTGATCGTTGGCAACCAGCATCGCAGTGGGAACGATGCCCTCATTCAGCATTTGCATGGTTTGTTGAAA
ACCGGACATGGCACTCCAGTCGCCTTCCCGTTCCGCTATCGGCTGAATTTGATTGCGAGTGAGATATTTA
TGCCAGCCAGCCAGACGCAGACGCGCCGAGACAGAACTTAATGGGCCCGCTAACAGCGCGATTTGCTGGT
GACCCAATGCGACCAGATGCTCCACGCCCAGTCGCGTACCGTCTTCATGGGAGAAAATAATACTGTTGAT
GGGTGTCTGGTCAGAGACATCAAGAAATAACGCCGGAACATTAGTGCAGGCAGCTTCCACAGCAATGGCA
TCCTGGTCATCCAGCGGATAGTTAATGATCAGCCCACTGACGCGTTGCGCGAGAAGATTGTGCACCGCCG
CTTTACAGGCTTCGACGCCGCTTCGTTCTACCATCGACACCACCACGCTGGCACCCAGTTGATCGGCGCG
AGATTTAATCGCCGCGACAATTTGCGACGGCGCGTGCAGGGCCAGACTGGAGGTGGCAACGCCAATCAGC
AACGACTGTTTGCCCGCCAGTTGTTGTGCCACGCGGTTGGGAATGTAATTCAGCTCCGCCATCGCCGCTT
CCACTTTTTCCCGCGTTTTCGCAGAAACGTGGCTGGCCTGGTTCACCACGCGGGAAACGGTCTGATAAGA
GACACCGGCATACTCTGCGACATCGTATAACGTTACTGGTTTCACATTCACCACCCTGAATTGACTCTCT
TCCGGGCGCTATCATGCCATACCGCGAAAGGTTTTGCGCCATTCGATGGTGTCCGGGATCTCGACGCTCT
CCCTTATGCGACTCCTGCATTAGGAAGCAGCCCAGTAGTAGGTTGAGGCCGTTGAGCACCGCCGCCGCAA
GGAATGGTGCATGCAAGGAGATGGCGCCCAACAGTCCCCCGGCCACGGGGCCTGCCACCATACCCACGCC
GAAACAAGCGCTCATGAGCCCGAAGTGGCGAGCCCGATCTTCCCCATCGGTGATGTCGGCGATATAGGCG
CCAGCAACCGCACCTGTGGCGCCGGTGATGCCGGCCACGATGCGTCCGGCGTAGAGGATCGAGATCTCGA
TCCCGCGAAATTAATACGACTCACTATAGGGGAATTGTGAGCGGATAACAATTCCCCTCTAGAAATAATT
TTGTTTAACTTTAAGAAGGAGATATA
